LOCUS       Exported 957 bp ds-DNA linear SYN 18-MAY-2021
DEFINITION  3rd gen lentiviral Gateway destination vector, expression, CMV
            promoter, Neo.
ACCESSION   .
VERSION     .
KEYWORDS    pLenti CMV Neo DEST (705-1)
SOURCE      synthetic DNA construct
  ORGANISM  synthetic DNA construct
REFERENCE   1 (bases 1 to 957)
  AUTHORS   Campeau E, Ruhl VE, Rodier F, Smith CL, Rahmberg BL, Fuss JO,
            Campisi J, Yaswen P, Cooper PK, Kaufman PD.
  TITLE     A versatile viral system for expression and depletion of proteins in
            mammalian cells.
  JOURNAL   PLoS One. 2009 Aug 6;4(8):e6529.
  PUBMED    19657394
REFERENCE   2 (bases 1 to 957)
  AUTHORS   .
  TITLE     Direct Submission
  JOURNAL   Exported May 18, 2021 from SnapGene Server 1.1.58
            http://www.snapgene.com
FEATURES             Location/Qualifiers
     source          1..957
                     /organism="synthetic DNA construct"
                     /mol_type="other DNA"
     rep_origin      38..173
                     /label=SV40 ori
                     /note="SV40 origin of replication"
     primer_bind     complement(92..111)
                     /label=SV40pro-F
                     /note="SV40 promoter/origin, forward primer"
     polyA_signal    213..334
                     /label=SV40 poly(A) signal
                     /note="SV40 polyadenylation signal"
     primer_bind     complement(224..243)
                     /label=EBV-rev
                     /note="SV40 polyA terminator, reverse primer"
     primer_bind     278..297
                     /label=SV40pA-R
                     /note="SV40 polyA, reverse primer"
     LTR             406..639
                     /label=3' LTR (Delta-U3)
                     /note="self-inactivating 3' long terminal repeat (LTR) from
                     HIV-1"
     primer_bind     complement(841..860)
                     /label=Neo-F
                     /note="Neomycin resistance gene, forward primer"
ORIGIN
        1 atacgactca ctatagggcg aattgggtac gtccctaggc ctccaaaaaa gcctcctcac
       61 tacttctgga atagctcaga ggccgaggcg gcctcggcct ctgcataaat aaaaaaaatt
      121 agtcagccat ggggcggaga atgggcggaa ctgggcggag ttaggggcgg gatgggcgga
      181 gttaggggcg ggatagctag agccagacat gataagatac attgatgagt ttggacaaac
      241 cacaactaga atgcagtgaa aaaaatgctt tatttgtgaa atttgtgatg ctattgcttt
      301 atttgtaacc attataagct gcaataaaca agttcctctc actctctgat attcatttct
      361 ttgcaagtta taaatactga ataataagat gacatgaact actactgcta gagattttcc
      421 acactgacta aaagggtctg agggatctct agttaccaga gtcacacaac agacgggcac
      481 acactacttg aagcactcaa ggcaagcttt attgaggctt aagcagtggg ttccctagtt
      541 agccagagag ctcccaggct cagatctggt ctaaccagag agacccagta caagcaaaaa
      601 gcagatcttg tcttcgttgg gagtgagcta gcccttccag tccccccttt tcttttaaaa
      661 agtggctaag atctacagct gccttgtaag tcattggtct taaaggtacc gggccctcga
      721 cggatcccct cagaagaact cgtcaagaag gcgatagaag gcgatgcgct gcgaatcggg
      781 agcggcgata ccgtaaagca cgaggaagcg gtcagcccat tcgccgccaa gctcttcagc
      841 aatatcacgg gtagccaacg ctatgtcctg atagcggtcc gccacaccca gccggccaca
      901 gtcgatgaat ccagaaaagc ggccattttc caccatgata ttcggcaagc aggcatc
//
