[The description below was written by a language model from this plasmid's Addgene catalogue record and the feature table of its GenBank file.]
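Description:
pLenti CMV Neo DEST (705-1) is an empty third-generation lentiviral Gateway destination vector for expressing a gene of interest in mammalian cells from the CMV promoter. It is built on the p156RRL-sinPPT-CMV-GFP-PRE/Nhe I backbone, with a listed backbone size of about 9.8 kb, and carries no insert. As a destination vector, it receives an open reading frame from a Gateway entry clone by recombination. This swaps out the counter-selectable cassette, which is why the empty plasmid must be propagated in a ccdB-tolerant E. coli strain. It is a high-copy plasmid selected in bacteria with ampicillin. It also confers chloramphenicol resistance, which in Gateway vectors normally comes from the cassette and is lost on recombination. Transduced mammalian cells are selected with G418 through a neomycin resistance marker. The record does not state which promoter drives this marker.

The available annotated sequence is a 957 bp fragment, not the full plasmid, so the CMV promoter, Gateway cassette, 5' LTR, packaging signal and bacterial elements are not shown in it. The fragment contains an SV40 origin of replication, an SV40 polyadenylation signal, a self-inactivating HIV-1 3' LTR with the U3 deletion, and a primer site within the neomycin resistance gene. The deleted U3 is copied to both ends of the provirus during reverse transcription, which silences LTR-driven transcription after integration and leaves expression under internal promoters. The repository notes several gaps between its quality-control sequence and the depositor's reference, confined to vector regions and not expected to affect function. The vector belongs to a viral toolkit for expressing and depleting proteins in mammalian cells, and it suits stable, selectable transgene expression.
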