Addgene plasmid #17392: pLenti CMV Neo DEST (705-1)
Purpose: (Empty Backbone) 3rd gen lentiviral Gateway destination vector, expression, CMV promoter, Neo
Depositing lab: Eric Campeau & Paul Kaufman. Depositing organization: University of Massachusetts, Worcester. Publication: A versatile viral system for expression and depletion of proteins in mammalian cells. Campeau E, Ruhl VE, Rodier F, Smith CL, Rahmberg BL, Fuss JO, Campisi J, Yaswen P, Cooper PK, Kaufman PD.. PLoS One. 2009 Aug 6;4(8):e6529. 10.1371/journal.pone.0006529 PubMed 19657394.
Backbone
  Vector backbone: p156RRL-sinPPT-CMV-GFP-PRE/Nhe I
  Backbone size (bp): 9796
  Vector type: Mammalian Expression, Lentiviral ; Destination vector
  Selectable markers: Neomycin (select with G418)
Growth in bacteria
  Bacterial resistance: Chloramphenicol and Ampicillin, 25 & 100 μg/mL
  Growth temperature: 37°C
  Growth strain: ccdB Survival
  Growth instructions: Also resistant to Chloramphinecol, DB3.1 or ccDB survival, 37oC
  Copy number: High Copy
Gene/Insert
  Gene/Insert name: None
  Cloning method: Restriction Enzyme
  Sequencing primers: 5′ CMVforw
Terms and licenses: Academic/Nonprofit Terms; Industry Terms: Not Available to Industry
Depositor comments: Please note that Addgene's quality control sequence shows several gaps with depositor's reference sequence. These gaps are in vector region only and should not affect function.
How to cite: pLenti CMV Neo DEST (705-1) was a gift from Eric Campeau & Paul Kaufman (Addgene plasmid # 17392 ; http://n2t.net/addgene:17392 ; RRID:Addgene_17392)
